>Addgene plasmid #101119 | GEPIR Sox4.2137 | addgene full sequence | sequence record 197163 | Addgene NGS Result
GACCCCGTAGAAAAGATCAAAGGATCTTCTTGAGATCCTTTTTTTCTGCGCGTAATCTGCTGCTTGCAAA
CAAAAAAACCACCGCTACCAGCGGTGGTTTGTTTGCCGGATCAAGAGCTACCAACTCTTTTTCCGAAGGT
AACTGGCTTCAGCAGAGCGCAGATACCAAATACTGTTCTTCTAGTGTAGCCGTAGTTAGGCCACCACTTC
AAGAACTCTGTAGCACCGCCTACATACCTCGCTCTGCTAATCCTGTTACCAGTGGCTGCTGCCAGTGGCG
ATAAGTCGTGTCTTACCGGGTTGGACTCAAGACGATAGTTACCGGATAAGGCGCAGCGGTCGGGCTGAAC
GGGGGGTTCGTGCACACAGCCCAGCTTGGAGCGAACGACCTACACCGAACTGAGATACCTACAGCGTGAG
CTATGAGAAAGCGCCACGCTTCCCGAAGGGAGAAAGGCGGACAGGTATCCGGTAAGCGGCAGGGTCGGAA
CAGGAGAGCGCACGAGGGAGCTTCCAGGGGGAAACGCCTGGTATCTTTATAGTCCTGTCGGGTTTCGCCA
CCTCTGACTTGAGCGTCGATTTTTGTGATGCTCGTCAGGGGGGCGGAGCCTATGGAAAAACGCCAGCAAC
GCGGCCTTTTTACGGTTCCTGGCCTTTTGCTGGCCTTTTGCTCACATGTTCTTTCCTGCGTTATCCCCTG
ATTCTGTGGATAACCGTATTACCGCCTTTGAGTGAGCTGATACCGCTCGCCGCAGCCGAACGACCGAGCG
CAGCGAGTCAGTGAGCGAGGAAGCGGAAGAGCGCCCAATACGCAAACCGCCTCTCCCCGCGCGTTGGCCG
ATTCATTAATGCAGCTGGCACGACAGGTTTCCCGACTGGAAAGCGGGCAGTGAGCGCAACGCAATTAATG
TGAGTTAGCTCACTCATTAGGCACCCCAGGCTTTACACTTTATGCTTCCGGCTCGTATGTTGTGTGGAAT
TGTGAGCGGATAACAATTTCACACAGGAAACAGCTATGACCATGATTACGCCAAGCGCGCAATTAACCCT
CACTAAAGGGAACAAAAGCTGGAGCTGCAAGCTTAATGTAGTCTTATGCAATACTCTTGTAGTCTTGCAA
CATGGTAACGATGAGTTAGCAACATGCCTTACAAGGAGAGAAAAAGCACCGTGCATGCCGATTGGTGGAA
GTAAGGTGGTACGATCGTGCCTTATTAGGAAGGCAACAGACGGGTCTGACATGGATTGGACGAACCACTG
AATTGCCGCATTGCAGAGATATTGTATTTAAGTGCCTAGCTCGATACATAAACGGGTCTCTCTGGTTAGA
CCAGATCTGAGCCTGGGAGCTCTCTGGCTAACTAGGGAACCCACTGCTTAAGCCTCAATAAAGCTTGCCT
TGAGTGCTTCAAGTAGTGTGTGCCCGTCTGTTGTGTGACTCTGGTAACTAGAGATCCCTCAGACCCTTTT
AGTCAGTGTGGAAAATCTCTAGCAGTGGCGCCCGAACAGGGACTTGAAAGCGAAAGGGAAACCAGAGGAG
CTCTCTCGACGCAGGACTCGGCTTGCTGAAGCGCGCACGGCAAGAGGCGAGGGGCGGCGACTGGTGAGTA
CGCCAAAAATTTTGACTAGCGGAGGCTAGAAGGAGAGAGATGGGTGCGAGAGCGTCAGTATTAAGCGGGG
GAGAATTAGATCGCGATGGGAAAAAATTCGGTTAAGGCCAGGGGGAAAGAAAAAATATAAATTAAAACAT
ATAGTATGGGCAAGCAGGGAGCTAGAACGATTCGCAGTTAATCCTGGCCTGTTAGAAACATCAGAAGGCT
GTAGACAAATACTGGGACAGCTACAACCATCCCTTCAGACAGGATCAGAAGAACTTAGATCATTATATAA
TACAGTAGCAACCCTCTATTGTGTGCATCAAAGGATAGAGATAAAAGACACCAAGGAAGCTTTAGACAAG
ATAGAGGAAGAGCAAAACAAAAGTAAGACCACCGCACAGCAAGCGGCCGCTGATCTTCAGACCTGGAGGA
GGAGATATGAGGGACAATTGGAGAAGTGAATTATATAAATATAAAGTAGTAAAAATTGAACCATTAGGAG
TAGCACCCACCAAGGCAAAGAGAAGAGTGGTGCAGAGAGAAAAAAGAGCAGTGGGAATAGGAGCTTTGTT
CCTTGGGTTCTTGGGAGCAGCAGGAAGCACTATGGGCGCAGCGTCAATGACGCTGACGGTACAGGCCAGA
CAATTATTGTCTGGTATAGTGCAGCAGCAGAACAATTTGCTGAGGGCTATTGAGGCGCAACAGCATCTGT
TGCAACTCACAGTCTGGGGCATCAAGCAGCTCCAGGCAAGAATCCTGGCTGTGGAAAGATACCTAAAGGA
TCAACAGCTCCTGGGGATTTGGGGTTGCTCTGGAAAACTCATTTGCACCACTGCTGTGCCTTGGAATGCT
AGTTGGAGTAATAAATCTCTGGAACAGATTTGGAATCACACGACCTGGATGGAGTGGGACAGAGAAATTA
ACAATTACACAAGCTTAATACACTCCTTAATTGAAGAATCGCAAAACCAGCAAGAAAAGAATGAACAAGA
ATTATTGGAATTAGATAAATGGGCAAGTTTGTGGAATTGGTTTAACATAACAAATTGGCTGTGGTATATA
AAATTATTCATAATGATAGTAGGAGGCTTGGTAGGTTTAAGAATAGTTTTTGCTGTACTTTCTATAGTGA
ATAGAGTTAGGCAGGGATATTCACCATTATCGTTTCAGACCCACCTCCCAACCCCGAGGGGACCCGACAG
GCCCGAAGGAATAGAAGAAGAAGGTGGAGAGAGAGACAGAGACAGATCCATTCGATTAGTGAACGGATCT
CGACGGTATCGGTTAACTTTTAAAAGAAAAGGGGGGATTGGGGGGTACAGTGCAGGGGAAAGAATAGTAG
ACATAATAGCAACAGACATACAAACTAAAGAATTACAAAAACAAATTACAAAAATTCAAAATTTTATCGA
TTCTAGATTCGAGTTTACTCCCTATCAGTGATAGAGAACGTATGAAGAGTTTACTCCCTATCAGTGATAG
AGAACGTATGCAGACTTTACTCCCTATCAGTGATAGAGAACGTATAAGGAGTTTACTCCCTATCAGTGAT
AGAGAACGTATGACCAGTTTACTCCCTATCAGTGATAGAGAACGTATCTACAGTTTACTCCCTATCAGTG
ATAGAGAACGTATATCCAGTTTACTCCCTATCAGTGATAGAGAACGTATAAGCTTTAGGCGTGTACGGTG
GGCGCCTATAAAAGCAGAGCTCGTTTAGTGAACCGTCAGATCGCCTGGAGCAATTCCACAACACTTTTGT
CTTATACCAACTTTCCGTACCACTTCCTACCCTCGTAAAGTCGAGCTTGCGTTGGATCCACCATGGTGAG
CAAGGGCGAGGAGCTGTTCACCGGGGTGGTGCCCATCCTGGTCGAGCTGGACGGCGACGTAAACGGCCAC
AAGTTCAGCGTGTCTGGCGAGGGCGAGGGCGATGCCACCTACGGCAAGCTGACCCTGAAGTTCATCTGCA
CCACCGGCAAGCTGCCCGTGCCCTGGCCCACCCTCGTGACCACCCTGACCTACGGCGTGCAGTGCTTCAG
CCGCTACCCCGACCACATGAAGCAGCACGACTTCTTCAAGTCCGCCATGCCCGAAGGCTACGTCCAGGAG
CGCACCATCTTCTTCAAGGACGACGGCAACTACAAGACCCGCGCCGAGGTGAAGTTCGAGGGCGACACCC
TGGTGAACCGCATCGAGCTGAAGGGCATCGACTTCAAGGAGGACGGCAACATCCTGGGGCACAAGCTGGA
GTACAACTACAACAGCCACAACGTCTATATCATGGCCGACAAGCAGAAGAACGGCATCAAGGCGAACTTC
AAGATCCGCCACAACATCGAGGACGGCAGCGTGCAGCTCGCCGACCACTACCAGCAGAACACCCCCATCG
GCGACGGCCCCGTGCTGCTGCCCGACAACCACTACCTGAGCACCCAGTCCGCCCTGAGCAAAGACCCCAA
CGAGAAGCGCGATCACATGGTCCTGCTGGAGTTCGTGACCGCCGCCGGGATCACTCTCGGCATGGACGAG
CTGTACAAGTAATGACGTACGGCGGCCGCCTCGACTAGGGATAACAGGGTAATTGTTTGAATGAGGCTTC
AGTACTTTACAGAATCGTTGCCTGCACATCTTGGAAACACTTGCTGGGATTACTTCGACTTCTTAACCCA
ACAGAAGGCTCGAGAAGGTATATTGCTGTTGACAGTGAGCGCTAGATGGAGAGTAGAAGGAGATAGTGAA
GCCACAGATGTATCTCCTTCTACTCTCCATCTATTGCCTACTGCCTCGGACTTCAAGGGGCTAGAATTCG
AGCAATTATCTTGTTTACTAAAACTGAATACCTTGCTATCTCTTTGATACATTTTTACAAAGCTGAATTA
AAATGGTATAAATTAAATCACTTTTTTCAATTGACGCGTAATTCTACCGGGTAGGGGAGGCGCTTTTCCC
AAGGCAGTCTGGAGCATGCGCTTTAGCAGCCCCGCTGGGCACTTGGCGCTACACAAGTGGCCTCTGGCCT
CGCACACATTCCACATCCACCGGTAGGCGCCAACCGGCTCCGTTCTTTGGTGGCCCCTTCGCGCCACCTT
CTACTCCTCCCCTAGTCAGGAAGTTCCCCCCCGCCCCGCAGCTCGCGTCGTGCAGGACGTGACAAATGGA
AGTAGCACGTCTCACTAGTCTCGTGCAGATGGACAGCACCGCTGAGCAATGGAAGCGGGTAGGCCTTTGG
GGCAGCGGCCAATAGCAGCTTTGCTCCTTCGCTTTCTGGGCTCAGAGGCTGGGAAGGGGTGGGTCCGGGG
GCGGGCTCAGGGGCGGGCTCAGGGGCGGGGCGGGCGCCCGAAGGTCCTCCGGAGGCCCGGCATTCTGCAC
GCTTCAAAAGCGCACGTCTGCCGCGCTGTTCTCCTCTTCCTCATCTCCGGGCCTTTCGACCTGCAGCCCA
AGCTTACCATGACCGAGTACAAGCCCACGGTGCGCCTCGCCACCCGCGACGACGTCCCCAGGGCCGTACG
CACCCTCGCCGCCGCGTTCGCCGACTACCCCGCCACGCGCCACACCGTCGATCCGGACCGCCACATCGAG
CGGGTCACCGAGCTGCAAGAACTCTTCCTCACGCGCGTCGGGCTCGACATCGGCAAGGTGTGGGTCGCGG
ACGACGGCGCCGCGGTGGCGGTCTGGACCACGCCGGAGAGCGTCGAAGCGGGGGCGGTGTTCGCCGAGAT
CGGCCCGCGCATGGCCGAGTTGAGCGGTTCCCGGCTGGCCGCGCAGCAACAGATGGAAGGCCTCCTGGCG
CCGCACCGGCCCAAGGAGCCCGCGTGGTTCCTGGCCACCGTCGGCGTCTCGCCCGACCACCAGGGCAAGG
GTCTGGGCAGCGCCGTCGTGCTCCCCGGAGTGGAGGCGGCCGAGCGCGCCGGGGTGCCCGCCTTCCTGGA
GACCTCCGCGCCCCGCAACCTCCCCTTCTACGAGCGGCTCGGCTTCACCGTCACCGCCGACGTCGAGGTG
CCCGAAGGACCGCGCACCTGGTGCATGACCCGCAAGCCCGGTGCCTGACGCCCGCCCCACGACCCGCAGC
GCCCGACCGAAAGGAGCGCACGACCCCATGCATCCAATTCCGCCCCCCCCCCCTAACGTTACTGGCCGAA
GCCGCTTGGAATAAGGCCGGTGTGCGTTTGTCTATATGTTATTTTCCACCATATTGCCGTCTTTTGGCAA
TGTGAGGGCCCGGAAACCTGGCCCTGTCTTCTTGACGAGCATTCCTAGGGGTCTTTCCCCTCTCGCCAAA
GGAATGCAAGGTCTGTTGAATGTCGTGAAGGAAGCAGTTCCTCTGGAAGCTTCTTGAAGACAAACAACGT
CTGTAGCGACCCTTTGCAGGCAGCGGAACCCCCCACCTGGCGACAGGTGCCTCTGCGGCCAAAAGCCACG
TGTATAAGATACACCTGCAAAGGCGGCACAACCCCAGTGCCACGTTGTGAGTTGGATAGTTGTGGAAAGA
GTCAAATGGCTCTCCTCAAGCGTATTCAACAAGGGGCTGAAGGATGCCCAGAAGGTACCCCATTGTATGG
GATCTGATCTGGGGCCTCGGTGCACATGCTTTACATGTGTTTAGTCGAGGTTAAAAAAACGTCTAGGCCC
CCCGAACCACGGGGACGTGGTTTTCCTTTGAAAAACACGATGATAATATGGCCACAACCATGAGTAGACT
GGACAAGAGCAAAGTCATAAACGGAGCTCTGGAATTACTCAATGGTGTCGGTATCGAAGGCCTGACGACA
AGGAAACTCGCTCAAAAGCTGGGAGTTGAGCAGCCTACCCTGTACTGGCACGTGAAGAACAAGCGGGCCC
TGCTCGATGCCCTGCCAATCGAGATGCTGGACAGGCATCATACCCACTTCTGCCCCCTGGAAGGCGAGTC
ATGGCAAGACTTTCTGCGGAACAACGCCAAGTCATACCGCTGTGCTCTCCTCTCACATCGCGACGGGGCT
AAAGTGCATCTCGGCACCCGCCCAACAGAGAAACAGTACGAAACCCTGGAAAATCAGCTCGCGTTCCTGT
GTCAGCAAGGCTTCTCCCTGGAGAACGCACTGTACGCTCTGTCCGCCGTGGGCCACTTTACACTGGGCTG
CGTATTGGAGGAACAGGAGCATCAAGTAGCAAAAGAGGAAAGAGAGACACCTACCACCGATTCTATGCCC
CCACTTCTGAGACAAGCAATTGAGCTGTTCGACCGGCAGGGAGCCGAACCTGCCTTCCTTTTCGGCCTGG
AACTAATCATATGTGGCCTGGAGAAACAGCTAAAGTGCGAAAGCGGCGGGCCGACCGACGCCCTTGACGA
TTTTGACTTAGACATGCTCCCAGCCGATGCCCTTGACGACTTTGACCTTGATATGCTGCCTGCTGACGCT
CTTGACGATTTTGACCTTGACATGCTCCCCGGGTAATCCGGACTCGACCTGCAGCCAAGCTTATCGAAAC
GCGTCTGGAACAATCAACCTCTGGATTACAAAATTTGTGAAAGATTGACTGGTATTCTTAACTATGTTGC
TCCTTTTACGCTATGTGGATACGCTGCTTTAATGCCTTTGTATCATGCTATTGCTTCCCGTATGGCTTTC
ATTTTCTCCTCCTTGTATAAATCCTGGTTGCTGTCTCTTTATGAGGAGTTGTGGCCCGTTGTCAGGCAAC
GTGGCGTGGTGTGCACTGTGTTTGCTGACGCAACCCCCACTGGTTGGGGCATTGCCACCACCTGTCAGCT
CCTTTCCGGGACTTTCGCTTTCCCCCTCCCTATTGCCACGGCGGAACTCATCGCCGCCTGCCTTGCCCGC
TGCTGGACAGGGGCTCGGCTGTTGGGCACTGACAATTCCGTGGTGTTGTCGGGGAAGCTGACGTCCTTTC
CATGGCTGCTCGCCTGTGTTGCCACCTGGATTCTGCGCGGGACGTCCTTCTGCTACGTCCCTTCGGCCCT
CAATCCAGCGGACCTTCCTTCCCGCGGCCTGCTGCCGGCTCTGCGGCCTCTTCCGCGTCTTCGCCTTCGC
CCTCAGACGAGTCGGATCTCCCTTTGGGCCGCCTCCCCGCCTGGAATTAATTCTGCAGTCGAGACCTAGA
AAAACATGGAGCAATCACAAGTAGCAATACAGCAGCTACCAATGCTGATTGTGCCTGGCTAGAAGCACAA
GAGGAGGAGGAGGTGGGTTTTCCAGTCACACCTCAGGTACCTTTAAGACCAATGACTTACAAGGCAGCTG
TAGATCTTAGCCACTTTTTAAAAGAAAAGGGGGGACTGGAAGGGCTAATTCACTCCCAACGAAGACAAGA
TCTGCTTTTTGCTTGTACTGGGTCTCTCTGGTTAGACCAGATCTGAGCCTGGGAGCTCTCTGGCTAACTA
GGGAACCCACTGCTTAAGCCTCAATAAAGCTTGCCTTGAGTGCTTCAAGTAGTGTGTGCCCGTCTGTTGT
GTGACTCTGGTAACTAGAGATCCCTCAGACCCTTTTAGTCAGTGTGGAAAATCTCTAGCAGTAGTAGTTC
ATGTCATCTTATTATTCAGTATTTATAACTTGCAAAGAAATGAATATCAGAGAGTGAGAGGAACTTGTTT
ATTGCAGCTTATAATGGTTACAAATAAAGCAATAGCATCACAAATTTCACAAATAAAGCATTTTTTTCAC
TGCATTCTAGTTGTGGTTTGTCCAAACTCATCAATGTATCTTATCATGTCTGGCTCTAGCTATCCCGCCC
CTAACTCCGCCCATCCCGCCCCTAACTCCGCCCAGTTCCGCCCATTCTCCGCCCCATGGCTGACTAATTT
TTTTTATTTATGCAGAGGCCGAGGCCGCCTCGGCCTCTGAGCTATTCCAGAAGTAGTGAGGAGGCTTTTT
TGGAGGCCTAGGGACGTACCCAATTCGCCCTATAGTGAGTCGTATTACGCGCGCTCACTGGCCGTCGTTT
TACAACGTCGTGACTGGGAAAACCCTGGCGTTACCCAACTTAATCGCCTTGCAGCACATCCCCCTTTCGC
CAGCTGGCGTAATAGCGAAGAGGCCCGCACCGATCGCCCTTCCCAACAGTTGCGCAGCCTGAATGGCGAA
TGGG
[124 nt withheld, positions 8685-8808]
C
[91 nt withheld, positions 8810-8900]
A
[49 nt withheld, positions 8902-8950]
CCTTTGACGTTGGAGTCCACGTTCTTT
[37 nt withheld, positions 8978-9014]
ACCCTATCTCGGTCTATTCTTTTGATTTATAAGGGATTTTGCCGATTTCGGCCTATTGGTTAAAAAATGA
GCTGATTTAACAAAAATTTAACGCGAATTTTAACAAAATATTAACGCTTACAATTTAGGTGGCACTTTTC
GGGGAAATGTGCGCGGAACCCCTATTTGTTTATTTTTCTAAATACATTCAAATATGTATCCGCTCATGAG
ACAATAACCCTGATAAATGCTTCAATAATATTGAAAAAGGAAGAGTATGAGTATTCAACATTTCCGTGTC
GCCCTTATTCCCTTTTTTGCGGCATTTTGCCTTCCTGTTTTTGCTCACCCAGAAACGCTGGTGAAAGTAA
AAGATGCTGAAGATCAGTTGGGTGCACGAGTGGGTTACATCGAACTGGATCTCAACAGCGGTAAGATCCT
TGAGAGTTTTCGCCCCGAAGAACGTTTTCCAATGATGAGCACTTTTAAAGTTCTGCTATGTGGCGCGGTA
TTATCCCGTATTGACGCCGGGCAAGAGCAACTCGGTCGCCGCATACACTATTCTCAGAATGACTTGGTTG
AGTACTCACCAGTCACAGAAAAGCATCTTACGGATGGCATGACAGTAAGAGAATTATGCAGTGCTGCCAT
AACCATGAGTGATAACACTGCGGCCAACTTACTTCTGACAACGATCGGAGGACCGAAGGAGCTAACCGCT
TTTTTGCACAACATGGGGGATCATGTAACTCGCCTTGATCGTTGGGAACCGGAGCTGAATGAAGCCATAC
CAAACGACGAGCGTGACACCACGATGCCTGTAGCAATGGCAACAACGTTGCGCAAACTATTAACTGGCGA
ACTACTTACTCTAGCTTCCCGGCAACAATTAATAGACTGGATGGAGGCGGATAAAGTTGCAGGACCACTT
CTGCGCTCGGCCCTTCCGGCTGGCTGGTTTATTGCTGATAAATCTGGAGCCGGTGAGCGTGGGTCTCGCG
GTATCATTGCAGCACTGGGGCCAGATGGTAAGCCCTCCCGTATCGTAGTTATCTACACGACGGGGAGTCA
GGCAACTATGGATGAACGAAATAGACAGATCGCTGAGATAGGTGCCTCACTGATTAAGCATTGGTAACTG
TCAGACCAAGTTTACTCATATATACTTTAGATTGATTTAAAACTTCATTTTTAATTTAAAAGGATCTAGG
TGAAGATCCTTTTTGATAATCTCATGACCAAAATCCCTTAACGTGAGTTTTCGTTCCACTGAGCGTCA
Features (pLannotate 1.2.2; 31 found; start..end, strand, type, name):
     30..618     +  rep_origin     ori: high-copy-number ColE1/pMB1/pBR322/pUC origin of replication
    801..893     +  CDS            lacI (fragment): lac repressor; lacI; The lac repressor binds to the lac operator to inhibit transcription in E. coli. This inhibition can be relieved by adding lactose or isopropyl-β-D-thiogalactopyranoside (IPTG).
    906..927     +  protein_bind   CAP binding site: CAP binding activates transcription in the presence of cAMP. E. coli catabolite activator protein
    942..972     +  promoter       lac promoter: promoter for the E. coli lac operon
    980..996     +  protein_bind   lac operator: The lac repressor binds to the lac operator to inhibit transcription in E. coli. This inhibition can be relieved by adding lactose or isopropyl-β-D-thiogalactopyranoside (IPTG). lac repressor encoded by lacI
   1041..1059    +  promoter       T3 promoter: promoter for bacteriophage T3 RNA polymerase
   1087..1313    +  promoter       RSV promoter: Rous sarcoma virus enhancer/promoter
   1314..1494    +  LTR            5' LTR (truncated): truncated 5' long terminal repeat (LTR) from HIV-1
   1541..1666    +  misc_feature   HIV-1 Ψ: packaging signal of human immunodeficiency virus type 1
   1650..2013    +  CDS            HIV-1 gag (fragment): gag protein from human immunodeficiency virus 1; gag
   2159..2392    +  misc_feature   RRE: The Rev response element (RRE) of HIV-1 allows for Rev-dependent mRNA export from the nucleus to the cytoplasm.
   2769..2869    +  CDS            Rev (fragment): human immunodeficiency virus 1 (HIV-1) Rev protein; rev; enhances nuclear export of unspliced and incompletely spliced viral mRNAs
   2888..3005    +  misc_feature   cPPT/CTS: central polypurine tract and central termination sequence of HIV-1
   3021..3399    +  promoter       TRE3G promoter: 3rd-generation Tet-responsive promoter that can be activated by binding of Tet-On® 3G
   3423..4142    +  CDS            EGFP: the original enhanced GFP (Yang et al., 1996) mammalian codon-optimized
   4378..4504    +  ncRNA          3' miR-30a: sequence downstream of the 71-nt precursor of the human miR-30a microRNA (Zeng et al., 2002) miRNA
   4529..5028    +  promoter       PGK promoter: mouse phosphoglycerate kinase 1 promoter
   5049..5648    +  CDS            PuroR: puromycin N-acetyltransferase; pac from Streptomyces alboniger; confers resistance to puromycin
   5814..6276    +  misc_feature   IRES: internal ribosome entry site (IRES) of the encephalomyocarditis virus (EMCV)
   6299..6987    +  CDS            rtTA3 (fragment): reverse tetracycline transactivator 3 activates expression from Tet-responsive promoters in the presence of doxycycline
   6917..7027    +  CDS            VP48: 3 tandem repeats of the minimal activation domain of herpes simplex virus VP16 (Cheng et al., 2013)
   7082..7670    +  misc_feature   WPRE: woodchuck hepatitis virus posttranscriptional regulatory element
   7687..7875    +  CDS            nef (fragment): NEF_HV1Z2 - Experimental evidence at protein level: Swiss-Prot protein existence level 1. Extracellular Nef protein targets CD4(+) T-lymphocytes for apoptosis by interacting with CXCR4 surface receptors. From Human immunodeficiency virus type 1 group M subtype D (isolate Z2/CDC-Z34) (HIV-1).
   7877..8110    +  LTR            3' LTR (ΔU3): self-inactivating 3' long terminal repeat (LTR) from HIV-1
   8182..8303    +  polyA_signal   SV40 poly(A) signal: SV40 polyadenylation signal
   8343..8478    +  rep_origin     SV40 ori: SV40 origin of replication
   8499..8517    -  promoter       T7 promoter: promoter for bacteriophage T7 RNA polymerase
   8525..8680    +  CDS            lacZα (fragment): LacZα fragment of β-galactosidase; lacZ fragment
   8685..9113    +  rep_origin     f1 ori (sequence partly withheld): f1 bacteriophage origin of replication; arrow indicates direction of (+) strand synthesis
   9166..9270    +  promoter       AmpR promoter: bla
   9271..10131   +  CDS            AmpR: β-lactamase; bla; confers resistance to ampicillin, carbenicillin, and related antibiotics
