[The description below was written by a language model from this plasmid's Addgene catalogue record and pLannotate feature annotations shown in this document.]
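Description:
GEPIR Sox4.2137 is a self-inactivating, third-generation-style HIV-1 lentiviral shRNA vector built on the LT3 GEPIR backbone, an all-in-one doxycycline-inducible knockdown system. It is maintained in E. coli through a high-copy ColE1/pUC-type origin with ampicillin resistance (AmpR), and also carries an f1 origin and leftover cloning-vector elements (lac promoter/operator, lacZα fragment, T3 and T7 promoters). The viral portion comprises an RSV promoter driving a truncated 5' LTR, the Ψ packaging signal with a gag fragment, RRE, cPPT/CTS, WPRE and a ΔU3 3' LTR, followed by an SV40 poly(A) signal and SV40 origin. This arrangement allows genomic RNA to be produced and packaged when helper functions are supplied in trans, while disabling LTR promoter activity after integration.

The payload has two transcription units. A TRE3G Tet-responsive promoter drives EGFP, and downstream of the EGFP coding sequence lies a miR-30-type context. Only the 3' miR-30a flank is annotated, and the shRNA stem itself is not called in the feature table. The catalogue entry identifies the hairpin as Sox4.2137, targeting Sox4, but does not state the target species. Because the shRNA sits in the same transcript as EGFP, fluorescence reports induction of the hairpin. A separate mouse PGK promoter constitutively expresses puromycin N-acetyltransferase and, through an EMCV IRES, the reverse tetracycline transactivator rtTA3. Transduced cells can therefore be selected with puromycin and already contain the activator needed for doxycycline-dependent expression. The record gives the purpose only as an shRNA vector, which fits inducible, trackable Sox4 knockdown in mammalian cells.
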