Addgene plasmid #101119: GEPIR Sox4.2137
Purpose: shRNA Vector
Depositing lab: Joan Massague. Depositing organization: Memorial Sloan-Kettering Cancer Center. Publication: TGF-beta Tumor Suppression through a Lethal EMT. David CJ, Huang YH, Chen M, Su J, Zou Y, Bardeesy N, Iacobuzio-Donahue CA, Massague J. Cell. 2016 Feb 25;164(5):1015-30. doi: 10.1016/j.cell.2016.01.009. Epub 2016 Feb 18. PubMed 26898331.
Backbone
  Vector backbone: LT3 GEPIR
  Selectable markers: Puromycin
Growth in bacteria
  Bacterial resistance: Ampicillin, 100 μg/mL
  Growth temperature: 37°C
  Growth strain: DH5alpha
  Copy number: Unknown
Gene/Insert
  Gene/Insert name: Sox4.2137
  gRNA/shRNA sequence: Sox4
Terms and licenses: Academic/Nonprofit Terms; Industry Terms: Not Available to Industry
How to cite: GEPIR Sox4.2137 was a gift from Joan Massague (Addgene plasmid # 101119 ; http://n2t.net/addgene:101119 ; RRID:Addgene_101119)
