>Addgene plasmid #101119 | GEPIR Sox4.2137 | depositor partial sequence | sequence record 192157 | 21mer
CTAGATGGAGAGTAGAAGGAG
