>Addgene plasmid #101119 | GEPIR Sox4.2137 | depositor partial sequence | sequence record 192158 | Full cloning insert (97mer)
TGCTGTTGACAGTGAGCGCTAGATGGAGAGTAGAAGGAGATAGTGAAGCCACAGATGTATCTCCTTCTAC
TCTCCATCTATTGCCTACTGCCTCGGA
